>Addgene plasmid #220609 | pAAV-hSyn-DIO-FLAG-hM4D(Gi)-P2A-ArgiNLS-AausFP1 | addgene full sequence | sequence record 441116 | Addgene NGS Result
CCTGCAGGCAGCTGCGCGCTCGCTCGCTCACTGAGGCCGCCCGGGCGTCGGGCGACCTTTGGTCGCCCGG
CCTCAGTGAGCGAGCGAGCGCGCAGAGAGGGAGTGGCCAACTCCATCACTAGGGGTTCCTGCGGCCGCAC
GCGTAGTGCAAGTGGGTTTTAGGACCAGGATGAGGCGGGGTGGGGGTGCCTACCTGACGACCGACCCCGA
CCCACTGGACAAGCACCCAACCCCCATTCCCCAAATTGCGCATCCCCTATCAGAGAGGGGGAGGGGAAAC
AGGATGCGGCGAGGCGCGTGCGCACTGCCAGCTTCAGCACCGCGGACAGTGCCTTCGCCCCCGCCTGGCG
GCGCGCGCCACCGCCGCCTCAGCACTGAAGGCGCGCTGACGTCACTCGCCGGTCCCCCGCAAACTCCCCT
TCCCGGCCACCTTGGTCGCGTCCGCGCCGCCGCCGGCCCAGCCGGACCGCACCACGCGAGGCGCGAGATA
GGGGGGCACGGGCGCGACCATCTGCGCTGCGGCGCCGGCGACTCAGCGCTGCCTCAGTCTGCGGTGGGCA
GCGGAGGAGTCGTGTCGTGCCTGAGAGCGCAGTCTAGAGTCGACTCCGGAATAACTTCGTATAGGATACT
TTATACGAAGTTATGCAGAATGGTAGCTGGATTGTAGCTGCTATTAGCAATATGAAACCTCTTAATAACT
TCGTATAGCATACATTATACGAAGTTATGGCGCGCCTTAGGCGTAGGCGGTCTTGCAGTCGATGGCTCTG
AACACTTCCACCACGTTCATGTGGTCCCGGGTTTCTTTAGGGTCCTTGCTCAGGATGGTGTGGGCCTGAA
TGTGGTGATAGTGAGGGATGTCCACGGGGCCACCTCCGAGAGGGGTATTCAGCTGCTGGTGAGCAGCAAT
GATCTGGCCTCCGCCGATCACGTCGTGCACAATGTTGATGTAGCACTTGATGCCGTTGTTCTGCACGTCG
GGCAGCACGTAGATGCAGTGCGGGTTGTAGTTGAACTCAAGTTTCTTGCCCAGGATGTTGCCGCCTTTCT
TGAAGCCGCTGCCGTTCAGGGTCACTCTGTTGTACACGGAGCCCTTCTCGTAGGTCACTTCGGCTCTGGT
CTTGTACACGCCGTCGTTCTCGAAGGTGATGGTTCTCTCTTGCACGTAGCCCTCAGGCATGGCGCTCTTG
GGGTAGTCCTTGATGTCGTTGGGATACTTGGCGAAGCACTGGGCGCCGTATGTCACTGTGGTCAGGATGC
TGCTCCAAGGCACAGGCAGTTCGCCGGTTGTGCAGATGAAGCTGGCCTCGATCTTTCCGGTATTGGCGTC
GCCGTGTCCTTTGCCTCTGACGCTGAACTTCATGCCTTCCACGTCGCCTTCCATTTCCACCACATAGGGG
ATCTTCTCGCGGAACAGCAGGGCGCCATAAGACATGGTGGCCACAGGGGATCCCGTTCGACGGCGCCGCC
GCCTTCTCACCTTCTTTTTCTTTGCTATGCTCATCTGCTTCTGGGGAGCCACCCTTTTAGGACCGGGGTT
TTCTTCCACGTCTCCTGCTTGCTTTAACAGAGAGAAGTTCGTGGCTCCGGATCCGACCGGTGGATCCCGC
CTGGCAGTGCCGATGTTCCGATACTGGCACAGCAGCAGGTGCCGGAAGGTCTTTTTAAAGGTGGCGTTGC
ACAGAGCATAGCAGGCAGGGTTGATGGTGCTGTTGACGTAGCAGAGCCAGTAGCCAATGGACCACACCGT
GTCAGGGATGCAGCTCTGGCAGAAGGTGTTCACCAGGACCATGACGTTGTAGGGCGTCCAGGTGAGGATG
AAGGCCAGCAGAATGGCAAAGATCGTTCGTGTCACTTTGCGCTCCCGGGCCGCCATCTGCCGCTTCTTGC
GCACCTGGTTGCGAGCGATGCTGGCGAACTTGCGGGCCACGTTGGCCGCAGGGCGCATGCCAGCCGGCGT
GGCAGGCACAATCTCAATGGCTGTCACACACTCATTGCCTGTCTGCTTCGTCACAATCTGGATCTTGGAC
CATCTGGAGGCTGGGTTGAGGGCCCGCGGCTGCAGGGGAGGGGCGGGCATGGCGGGCGTGGTGGCCTCTG
TGGTGGACAGCTCTGTGGCTGGGCGTTCCTTGGTGTTCTGGGTGGCACTGCCTGAGCTGGACTCATTGGA
AGTGTCCTTATCAGCCACGGGGCGCGGTGGCGGTGGCAGCGCTGGCGGGGGGGCCTCCTCCAGCTTGCCA
TTGCGCAGCTCCTCCCGGGCGGCCTCCCCGGGCGGGGGCTTCTTGACGCTCTGCTTCATTAGTGGGCTCT
TGAGGAAGGCCAGCGTCTTGGCTTTCTTCTCCTTCGGGCCCTCGGGCCGGTGCTTGTGGACTCGGCTGCG
ACTGGCCAGGGAGATGTGGATGTACAGCACCGTCATGATGACCACAGGCAGGTAGAAGCCAGCAATGGCT
GTGCCAAAGGTCACTGCTGGGTTGGACAGGAACTGGATGAAGCACTGGTTGTCGGGCACCGTCCGCTTAC
CCACCACAAACTGCCAGAACAAGATGGCAGGCGCCCAGAGCACGAAGGACAGTACCCAGGCAGCAGCAAT
CATGAGGCCTGCCATCTTGGTGGTGCGCCGGGCAGGGTAGGTGAGAGGCTTGGTGACGCAGAAGTAGCGG
TCAAAGCTGATGATGAGAAGGTTCATGACGGAGGCGTTGCTCACCACGCAGTCCAGGGCCAGCCACAGGT
CGCAGACCACGGCGCCCAGGGGCCAGTAGCCCTTGATGATGTACACGGTGTAGAGGTTCATGGAGAAGGC
GCCTATGATGAGATCAGCACACGCCAGGCTGAAGAGGAAGTAGTTGTTGACTGTCTGCAGCTGCCTGTTG
ACCTTGATGGACAGCATCACCAGGATGTTGCCCACGACAGTCACCAGGCTCAGGGAGCCTGTCACTGTGG
CAATGAAGACCATTTCCACCGTCTCATAGCGATTGTGGGATGATGACGTGACCAGGCGCACGGACTGATT
GCCCGAGCTGCCATTGACAGGTGTGAAGTTGGCATTTAAATCTTCTTCTGATAATAATTTTTGTTCTAAT
GCATCTCGAGTGGATCCGAGCTCTGAATTCTCACCGATATCTTTATCATCATCATCTTTATAATCCATGG
TGGCGCTAGCATAACTTCGTATAAAGTATCCTATACGAAGTTATTTGCCTTAACCCAGAAATTATCACTG
TTATTCTTTAGAATGGTGCAAAGAATAACTTCGTATAATGTATGCTATACGAAGTTATGAATTCGATATC
AAGCTTATCGATATCGAATTCCGCTCGAGATAATCAACCTCTGGATTACAAAATTTGTGAAAGATTGACT
GGTATTCTTAACTATGTTGCTCCTTTTACGCTATGTGGATACGCTGCTTTAATGCCTTTGTATCATGCTA
TTGCTTCCCGTATGGCTTTCATTTTCTCCTCCTTGTATAAATCCTGGTTAGTTCTTGCCACGGCGGAACT
CATCGCCGCCTGCCTTGCCCGCTGCTGGACAGGGGCTCGGCTGTTGGGCACTGACAATTCCGTGGTGTTT
ATTTGTGAAATTTGTGATGCTATTGCTTTATTTGTAACCATCTAGCTTTATTTGTGAAATTTGTGATGCT
ATTGCTTTATTTGTAACCATTATAAGCTGCAATAAACAAGTTAACAACAACAATTGCATTCATTTTATGT
TTCAGGTTCAGGGGGAGATGTGGGAGGTTTTTTAAAGCGGCCGCCACGTGCGGACCGAGCGGCCGCAGGA
ACCCCTAGTGATGGAGTTGGCCACTCCCTCTCTGCGCGCTCGCTCGCTCACTGAGGCCGGGCGACCAAAG
GTCGCCCGACGCCCGGGCTTTGCCCGGGCGGCCTCAGTGAGCGAGCGAGCGCGCAGCTGCCTGCAGGGGC
GCCTGATGCGGTATTTTCTCCTTACGCATCTGTGCGGTATTTCACACCGCATA
[95 nt withheld, positions 3974-4068]
T
[46 nt withheld, positions 4070-4115]
C
[141 nt withheld, positions 4117-4257]
CCTTTGACGTTGGAGTCCACGTTCTTT
[37 nt withheld, positions 4285-4321]
ACTCTATCTCGGGCTATTCTTTTGATTTATAAGGGATTTTGCCGATTTCGGTCTATTGGTTAAAAAATGA
GCTGATTTAACAAAAATTTAACGCGAATTTTAACAAAATATTAACGTTTACAATTTTATGGTGCACTCTC
AGTACAATCTGCTCTGATGCCGCATAGTTAAGCCAGCCCCGACACCCGCCAACACCCGCTGACGCGCCCT
GACGGGCTTGTCTGCTCCCGGCATCCGCTTACAGACAAGCTGTGACCGTCTCCGGGAGCTGCATGTGTCA
GAGGTTTTCACCGTCATCACCGAAACGCGCGAGACGAAAGGGCCTCGTGATACGCCTATTTTTATAGGTT
AATGTCATGATAATAATGGTTTCTTAGACGTCAGGTGGCACTTTTCGGGGAAATGTGCGCGGAACCCCTA
TTTGTTTATTTTTCTAAATACATTCAAATATGTATCCGCTCATGAGACAATAACCCTGATAAATGCTTCA
ATAATATTGAAAAAGGAAGAGTATGAGTATTCAACATTTCCGTGTCGCCCTTATTCCCTTTTTTGCGGCA
TTTTGCCTTCCTGTTTTTGCTCACCCAGAAACGCTGGTGAAAGTAAAAGATGCTGAAGATCAGTTGGGTG
CACGAGTGGGTTACATCGAACTGGATCTCAACAGCGGTAAGATCCTTGAGAGTTTTCGCCCCGAAGAACG
TTTTCCAATGATGAGCACTTTTAAAGTTCTGCTATGTGGCGCGGTATTATCCCGTATTGACGCCGGGCAA
GAGCAACTCGGTCGCCGCATACACTATTCTCAGAATGACTTGGTTGAGTACTCACCAGTCACAGAAAAGC
ATCTTACGGATGGCATGACAGTAAGAGAATTATGCAGTGCTGCCATAACCATGAGTGATAACACTGCGGC
CAACTTACTTCTGACAACGATCGGAGGACCGAAGGAGCTAACCGCTTTTTTGCACAACATGGGGGATCAT
GTAACTCGCCTTGATCGTTGGGAACCGGAGCTGAATGAAGCCATACCAAACGACGAGCGTGACACCACGA
TGCCTGTAGCAATGGCAACAACGTTGCGCAAACTATTAACTGGCGAACTACTTACTCTAGCTTCCCGGCA
ACAATTAATAGACTGGATGGAGGCGGATAAAGTTGCAGGACCACTTCTGCGCTCGGCCCTTCCGGCTGGC
TGGTTTATTGCTGATAAATCTGGAGCCGGTGAGCGTGGGTCTCGCGGTATCATTGCAGCACTGGGGCCAG
ATGGTAAGCCCTCCCGTATCGTAGTTATCTACACGACGGGGAGTCAGGCAACTATGGATGAACGAAATAG
ACAGATCGCTGAGATAGGTGCCTCACTGATTAAGCATTGGTAACTGTCAGACCAAGTTTACTCATATATA
CTTTAGATTGATTTAAAACTTCATTTTTAATTTAAAAGGATCTAGGTGAAGATCCTTTTTGATAATCTCA
TGACCAAAATCCCTTAACGTGAGTTTTCGTTCCACTGAGCGTCAGACCCCGTAGAAAAGATCAAAGGATC
TTCTTGAGATCCTTTTTTTCTGCGCGTAATCTGCTGCTTGCAAACAAAAAAACCACCGCTACCAGCGGTG
GTTTGTTTGCCGGATCAAGAGCTACCAACTCTTTTTCCGAAGGTAACTGGCTTCAGCAGAGCGCAGATAC
CAAATACTGTTCTTCTAGTGTAGCCGTAGTTAGGCCACCACTTCAAGAACTCTGTAGCACCGCCTACATA
CCTCGCTCTGCTAATCCTGTTACCAGTGGCTGCTGCCAGTGGCGATAAGTCGTGTCTTACCGGGTTGGAC
TCAAGACGATAGTTACCGGATAAGGCGCAGCGGTCGGGCTGAACGGGGGTTCGTGCACACAGCCCAGCTT
GGAGCGAACGACCTACACCGAACTGAGATACCTACAGCGTGAGCTATGAGAAAGCGCCACGCTTCCCGAA
GGGAGAAAGGCGGACAGGTATCCGGTAAGCGGCAGGGTCGGAACAGGAGAGCGCACGAGGGAGCTTCCAG
GGGGAAACGCCTGGTATCTTTATAGTCCTGTCGGGTTTCGCCACCTCTGACTTGAGCGTCGATTTTTGTG
ATGCTCGTCAGGGGGGCGGAGCCTATGGAAAAACGCCAGCAACGCGGCCTTTTTACGGTTCCTGGCCTTT
TGCTGGCCTTTTGCTCACATGT
Features (pLannotate 1.2.2; 25 found; start..end, strand, type, name):
     12..39      +  repeat_region  AAV2 ITR (fragment): inverted terminal repeat of adeno-associated virus serotype 2 inverted
     68..95      +  repeat_region  AAV2 ITR (fragment): inverted terminal repeat of adeno-associated virus serotype 2 inverted
    145..592     +  promoter       hSyn promoter: human synapsin I promoter; confers neuron-specific expression (Kügler et al., 2003)
    611..644     +  protein_bind   lox2272: Cre-mediated recombination occurs in the 8-bp core sequence (GGATACTT). lox2272 sites are compatible with each other, but incompatible with loxP or loxN sites (Lee and Saito, 1988). Cre recombinase
    645..694     -  intron         β-globin intron (fragment): internally truncated intron from human β-globin
    695..728     +  protein_bind   loxP: Cre-mediated recombination occurs in the 8-bp core sequence (GCATACAT). Cre recombinase
    740..1435    -  CDS            AausFP1: AausFP1 is a basic (constitutively fluorescent) green fluorescent protein published in 2019, derived from Aequorea australis. It has low acid sensitivity.
   1529..1585    -  CDS            P2A: 2A peptide from porcine teschovirus-1 polyprotein Eukaryotic ribosomes fail to insert a peptide bond between the Gly and Pro residues, yielding separate polypeptides.
   1610..3043    -  CDS            CHRM4: ACM4_HUMAN - Experimental evidence at protein level: Swiss-Prot protein existence level 1. The muscarinic acetylcholine receptor mediates various cellular responses, including inhibition of adenylate cyclase, breakdown of phosphoinositides and modulation of potassium channels through the action of G proteins. Primary transducing effect is inhibition of adenylate cyclase. From Homo sapiens (Human).
   3161..3194    -  protein_bind   lox2272: Cre-mediated recombination occurs in the 8-bp core sequence (GGATACTT). lox2272 sites are compatible with each other, but incompatible with loxP or loxN sites (Lee and Saito, 1988). Cre recombinase
   3195..3244    -  intron         β-globin intron (fragment): internally truncated intron from human β-globin
   3245..3278    -  protein_bind   loxP: Cre-mediated recombination occurs in the 8-bp core sequence (GCATACAT). Cre recombinase
   3279..3303    +  misc_feature   MCS (fragment): pBluescript multiple cloning site
   3322..3479    +  misc_feature   WPRE (fragment): woodchuck hepatitis virus posttranscriptional regulatory element
   3485..3569    +  misc_feature   WPRE (fragment): woodchuck hepatitis virus posttranscriptional regulatory element
   3568..3611    -  polyA_signal   SV40 poly(A) signal (fragment): SV40 polyadenylation signal
   3615..3682    -  polyA_signal   SV40 poly(A) signal (fragment): SV40 polyadenylation signal
   3777..3917    +  repeat_region  AAV2 ITR: inverted terminal repeat of adeno-associated virus serotype 2 inverted
   3922..3973    -  misc_feature   bom (fragment): basis of mobility region from pBR322
   3992..4447    +  rep_origin     f1 ori (sequence partly withheld): f1 bacteriophage origin of replication; arrow indicates direction of (+) strand synthesis
   4448..4497    -  misc_feature   bom (fragment): basis of mobility region from pBR322
   4599..4634    -  CDS            rop (fragment): Rop protein, which maintains plasmids at low copy number; rop
   4729..4833    +  promoter       AmpR promoter: bla
   4834..5694    +  CDS            AmpR: β-lactamase; bla; confers resistance to ampicillin, carbenicillin, and related antibiotics
   5865..6452    +  rep_origin     ori: high-copy-number ColE1/pMB1/pBR322/pUC origin of replication
