[The description below was written by a language model from this plasmid's Addgene catalogue record and pLannotate feature annotations shown in this document.]
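Description:
pAAV-hSyn-DIO-FLAG-hM4D(Gi)-P2A-ArgiNLS-AausFP1 is an AAV transfer plasmid of about 6.5 kb for Cre-dependent, neuron-specific expression in mammalian cells. It is derived from a pAAV-EF1a-FlpO backbone. In bacteria it is maintained at high copy through a ColE1/pUC-type origin and selected with ampicillin via the bla gene; an f1 origin is also present. AAV2 inverted terminal repeats flank the expression cassette, allowing it to be packaged into recombinant AAV particles. The annotation detects a full-length ITR on the 3′ side but only short ITR fragments on the 5′ side.

Expression is driven by the human synapsin I (hSyn) promoter, which restricts transcription to neurons. Downstream lies a DIO (double-floxed inverted orientation) cassette: pairs of mutually incompatible lox2272 and loxP sites in opposing orientation bracket the coding sequence, which sits on the antisense strand relative to the promoter. Without Cre no functional transcript is produced. In Cre-expressing cells, recombination inverts the insert and then locks it in the sense orientation.

The synthetic insert, cloned between NheI and AscI, encodes FLAG-tagged hM4D(Gi), the inhibitory DREADD engineered from the human M4 muscarinic receptor (annotated as CHRM4). This is followed by a P2A ribosome-skipping peptide and the green fluorescent protein AausFP1 carrying an N-terminal arginine-rich nuclear localization signal (ArgiNLS). The receptor and reporter are therefore made as separate polypeptides from one transcript. Truncated WPRE elements and SV40 poly(A) fragments are annotated downstream of the cassette, supporting transcript processing. The construct is intended for chemogenetic inhibition of Cre-defined neuronal populations, with the ArgiNLS-tagged reporter serving to discriminate individual expressing cells and so simplify single-cell image segmentation.
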