Addgene plasmid #220609: pAAV-hSyn-DIO-FLAG-hM4D(Gi)-P2A-ArgiNLS-AausFP1
Purpose: Neuron-specific, Cre-dependent co-expression of FLAG-tagged inhibitory hM4D(Gi) DREADD receptor, and a single-cell discriminating version of AausFP1 as a reporter.
Depositing lab: Sam Golden. Depositing organization: University of Washington. Publication: An arginine-rich nuclear localization signal (ArgiNLS) strategy for streamlined image segmentation of single cells. Szelenyi ER, Navarrete JS, Murry AD, Zhang Y, Girven KS, Kuo L, Cline MM, Bernstein MX, Burdyniuk M, Bowler B, Goodwin NL, Juarez B, Zweifel LS, Golden SA. Proc Natl Acad Sci U S A. 2024 Aug 6;121(32):e2320250121. doi: 10.1073/pnas.2320250121. Epub 2024 Jul 29. PubMed 39074275.
Backbone
  Vector backbone: pAAV-EF1a-FlpO
  Backbone manufacturer: Karl Deisseroth
  Vector type: Mammalian Expression, AAV, Cre/Lox
Growth in bacteria
  Bacterial resistance: Ampicillin, 100 μg/mL
  Growth temperature: 37°C
  Growth strain: NEB Stable
  Copy number: High Copy
Gene/Insert
  Gene/Insert name: FLAG-hM4D(Gi)-P2A-ArgiNLS-AausFP1
  Species: Synthetic
  Promoter: hSyn
  Tag / fusion protein: FLAG; ArgiNLS (N terminal on insert)
  Cloning method: Restriction Enzyme; 5′ cloning site NheI (not destroyed); 3′ cloning site AscI (not destroyed)
Terms and licenses: Academic/Nonprofit Terms; Industry Terms: Not Available to Industry
Depositor comments: The ArgiNLS system was conceptualized and developed by Eric Szelenyi. Please visit https://pubmed.ncbi.nlm.nih.gov/38045271/ for bioRxiv preprint.
How to cite: pAAV-hSyn-DIO-FLAG-hM4D(Gi)-P2A-ArgiNLS-AausFP1 was a gift from Sam Golden (Addgene plasmid # 220609 ; http://n2t.net/addgene:220609 ; RRID:Addgene_220609)
